LOCUS       Exported 5277 bp ds-DNA circular SYN 10-AUG-2020
DEFINITION  synthetic circular DNA
ACCESSION   .
VERSION     .
KEYWORDS    pVC 143
SOURCE      synthetic DNA construct
  ORGANISM  synthetic DNA construct
REFERENCE   1 (bases 1 to 5277)
  AUTHORS   Andrew
  TITLE     Direct Submission
  JOURNAL   Exported Monday, Aug 10, 2020 from SnapGene 3.2.1
            http://www.snapgene.com
FEATURES             Location/Qualifiers
     source          1..5277
                     /organism="synthetic DNA construct"
                     /mol_type="other DNA"
     repeat_region   1..141
                     /note="AAV2 ITR"
                     /note="inverted terminal repeat of adeno-associated virus
                     serotype 2"
     misc_feature    159..656
                     /note="LAP1"
     regulatory      663..672
                     /regulatory_class="other"
                     /note="Kozak sequence"
                     /note="vertebrate consensus sequence for strong initiation
                     of translation (Kozak, 1987)"
     CDS             669..1379
                     /codon_start=1
                     /product="monomeric derivative of DsRed fluorescent protein
                     (Shaner et al., 2004)"
                     /note="mCherry"
                     /note="mammalian codon-optimized"
                     /translation="MVSKGEEDNMAIIKEFMRFKVHMEGSVNGHEFEIEGEGEGRPYEG
                     TQTAKLKVTKGGPLPFAWDILSPQFMYGSKAYVKHPADIPDYLKLSFPEGFKWERVMNF
                     EDGGVVTVTQDSSLQDGEFIYKVKLRGTNFPSDGPVMQKKTMGWEASSERMYPEDGALK
                     GEIKQRLKLKDGGHYDAEVKTTYKAKKPVQLPGAYNVNIKLDITSHNEDYTIVEQYERA
                     EGRHSTGGMDELYK"
     misc_feature    1404..1992
                     /note="WPRE"
                     /note="woodchuck hepatitis virus posttranscriptional
                     regulatory element"
     CDS             complement(1875..1886)
                     /codon_start=1
                     /product="Factor Xa recognition and cleavage site"
                     /note="Factor Xa site"
                     /translation="IEGR"
     polyA_signal    2024..2500
                     /note="hGH poly(A) signal"
                     /note="human growth hormone polyadenylation signal"
     repeat_region   2540..2680
                     /note="AAV2 ITR"
                     /note="inverted terminal repeat of adeno-associated virus
                     serotype 2"
     rep_origin      2755..3210
                     /direction=RIGHT
                     /note="f1 ori"
                     /note="f1 bacteriophage origin of replication; arrow
                     indicates direction of (+) strand synthesis"
     promoter        3492..3596
                     /gene="bla"
                     /note="AmpR promoter"
     CDS             3597..4457
                     /codon_start=1
                     /gene="bla"
                     /product="beta-lactamase"
                     /note="AmpR"
                     /note="confers resistance to ampicillin, carbenicillin, and
                     related antibiotics"
                     /translation="MSIQHFRVALIPFFAAFCLPVFAHPETLVKVKDAEDQLGARVGYI
                     ELDLNSGKILESFRPEERFPMMSTFKVLLCGAVLSRIDAGQEQLGRRIHYSQNDLVEYS
                     PVTEKHLTDGMTVRELCSAAITMSDNTAANLLLTTIGGPKELTAFLHNMGDHVTRLDRW
                     EPELNEAIPNDERDTTMPVAMATTLRKLLTGELLTLASRQQLIDWMEADKVAGPLLRSA
                     LPAGWFIADKSGAGERGSRGIIAALGPDGKPSRIVVIYTTGSQATMDERNRQIAEIGAS
                     LIKHW"
     rep_origin      4628..5216
                     /direction=RIGHT
                     /note="ori"
                     /note="high-copy-number ColE1/pMB1/pBR322/pUC origin of
                     replication"
ORIGIN
        1 cctgcaggca gctgcgcgct cgctcgctca ctgaggccgc ccgggcaaag cccgggcgtc
       61 gggcgacctt tggtcgcccg gcctcagtga gcgagcgagc gcgcagagag ggagtggcca
      121 actccatcac taggggttcc tgcggccgca cgcgtcccgg gggagtcggg ggggagtcgg
      181 gggggagtcg gggggtccca gttcggcgcg gtctccacag cgcacaaagt ccggctgcag
      241 taaatttact gcgggtgcag ttaccctggc ggccacaccg gcccgatggc gctgcagtaa
      301 ctctactgca gctacagttt actacagttg cagtaccgcg cgccgccgcc aaatactaca
      361 gtagatttcc tgtggccgcc gcgtactgca gtttaccgcg gctgcagtaa actgcagtat
      421 cgcgcggtaa attgcagtct ggcagccgcg cgttactgca attagcggtg gctcccgaca
      481 ctctggccaa ttggtgctaa tgggccgtga tggtccatgt gggggtgatg taaccgccgg
      541 gcccggttgg gcactcagat ggtggccggg cgccaggcca aagtgctgtc tgagtgccac
      601 tttatgactt tgtttttctc aaacaacatc aattatggat gcacatcgtg tatataggat
      661 ccgccaccat ggtgagcaag ggcgaggagg ataacatggc catcatcaag gagttcatgc
      721 gcttcaaggt gcacatggag ggctccgtga acggccacga gttcgagatc gagggcgagg
      781 gcgagggccg cccctacgag ggcacccaga ccgccaagct gaaggtgacc aagggtggcc
      841 ccctgccctt cgcctgggac atcctgtccc ctcagttcat gtacggctcc aaggcctacg
      901 tgaagcaccc cgccgacatc cccgactact tgaagctgtc cttccccgag ggcttcaagt
      961 gggagcgcgt gatgaacttc gaggacggcg gcgtggtgac cgtgacccag gactcctccc
     1021 tgcaggacgg cgagttcatc tacaaggtga agctgcgcgg caccaacttc ccctccgacg
     1081 gccccgtaat gcagaagaag accatgggct gggaggcctc ctccgagcgg atgtaccccg
     1141 aggacggcgc cctgaagggc gagatcaagc agaggctgaa gctgaaggac ggcggccact
     1201 acgacgctga ggtcaagacc acctacaagg ccaagaagcc cgtgcagctg cccggcgcct
     1261 acaacgtcaa catcaagttg gacatcacct cccacaacga ggactacacc atcgtggaac
     1321 agtacgaacg cgccgagggc cgccactcca ccggcggcat ggacgagctg tacaagtaag
     1381 aattcgatat caagcttatc gataatcaac ctctggatta caaaatttgt gaaagattga
     1441 ctggtattct taactatgtt gctcctttta cgctatgtgg atacgctgct ttaatgcctt
     1501 tgtatcatgc tattgcttcc cgtatggctt tcattttctc ctccttgtat aaatcctggt
     1561 tgctgtctct ttatgaggag ttgtggcccg ttgtcaggca acgtggcgtg gtgtgcactg
     1621 tgtttgctga cgcaaccccc actggttggg gcattgccac cacctgtcag ctcctttccg
     1681 ggactttcgc tttccccctc cctattgcca cggcggaact catcgccgcc tgccttgccc
     1741 gctgctggac aggggctcgg ctgttgggca ctgacaattc cgtggtgttg tcggggaaat
     1801 catcgtcctt tccttggctg ctcgcctgtg ttgccacctg gattctgcgc gggacgtcct
     1861 tctgctacgt cccttcggcc ctcaatccag cggaccttcc ttcccgcggc ctgctgccgg
     1921 ctctgcggcc tcttccgcgt cttcgccttc gccctcagac gagtcggatc tccctttggg
     1981 ccgcctcccc gcatcgatac cgagcgctgc tcgagagatc tacgggtggc atccctgtga
     2041 cccctcccca gtgcctctcc tggccctgga agttgccact ccagtgccca ccagccttgt
     2101 cctaataaaa ttaagttgca tcattttgtc tgactaggtg tccttctata atattatggg
     2161 gtggaggggg gtggtatgga gcaaggggca agttgggaag acaacctgta gggcctgcgg
     2221 ggtctattgg gaaccaagct ggagtgcagt ggcacaatct tggctcactg caatctccgc
     2281 ctcctgggtt caagcgattc tcctgcctca gcctcccgag ttgttgggat tccaggcatg
     2341 catgaccagg ctcagctaat ttttgttttt ttggtagaga cggggtttca ccatattggc
     2401 caggctggtc tccaactcct aatctcaggt gatctaccca ccttggcctc ccaaattgct
     2461 gggattacag gcgtgaacca ctgctccctt ccctgtcctt ctgattttgt aggtaaccac
     2521 gtgcggaccg agcggccgca ggaaccccta gtgatggagt tggccactcc ctctctgcgc
     2581 gctcgctcgc tcactgaggc cgggcgacca aaggtcgccc gacgcccggg ctttgcccgg
     2641 gcggcctcag tgagcgagcg agcgcgcagc tgcctgcagg ggcgcctgat gcggtatttt
     2701 ctccttacgc atctgtgcgg tatttcacac cgcatannnn nnnnnnnnnn nnnnnnnnnn
     2761 nnnnnnnnnn nnnnnnnnnn nnnnnnnnnn nnnnnnnnnn nnnnnnnnnn nnnnnnnnnn
     2821 nnnnnnnnnn nnnnnnnnnn nnnnnnnnnn nnnnnnnnnn nnnnnnnnnn nnnnnnnncn
     2881 nnnnnnnnnn nnnnnnnnnn nnnnnnnnnn nnnnnnnnnn nnnnnnnnnn nnnnnnnnnn
     2941 nnnnnnnnnn nnnnnnnnnn nnnnnnnnnn nnnnnnnnnn nnnnnnnnnn nnnnnnnnnn
     3001 nnnnnnnnnn nnnnnnnnnn cctttgacgt tggagtccac gttctttaat agtggactct
     3061 tgttccaaac tggaacaaca ctcaacccta tctcgggcta ttcttttgat ttataaggga
     3121 ttttgccgat ttcggcctat tggttaaaaa atgagctgat ttaacaaaaa tttaacgcga
     3181 attttaacaa aatattaacg tttacaattt tatggtgcac tctcagtaca atctgctctg
     3241 atgccgcata gttaagccag ccccgacacc cgccaacacc cgctgacgcg ccctgacggg
     3301 cttgtctgct cccggcatcc gcttacagac aagctgtgac cgtctccggg agctgcatgt
     3361 gtcagaggtt ttcaccgtca tcaccgaaac gcgcgagacg aaagggcctc gtgatacgcc
     3421 tatttttata ggttaatgtc atgataataa tggtttctta gacgtcaggt ggcacttttc
     3481 ggggaaatgt gcgcggaacc cctatttgtt tatttttcta aatacattca aatatgtatc
     3541 cgctcatgag acaataaccc tgataaatgc ttcaataata ttgaaaaagg aagagtatga
     3601 gtattcaaca tttccgtgtc gcccttattc ccttttttgc ggcattttgc cttcctgttt
     3661 ttgctcaccc agaaacgctg gtgaaagtaa aagatgctga agatcagttg ggtgcacgag
     3721 tgggttacat cgaactggat ctcaacagcg gtaagatcct tgagagtttt cgccccgaag
     3781 aacgttttcc aatgatgagc acttttaaag ttctgctatg tggcgcggta ttatcccgta
     3841 ttgacgccgg gcaagagcaa ctcggtcgcc gcatacacta ttctcagaat gacttggttg
     3901 agtactcacc agtcacagaa aagcatctta cggatggcat gacagtaaga gaattatgca
     3961 gtgctgccat aaccatgagt gataacactg cggccaactt acttctgaca acgatcggag
     4021 gaccgaagga gctaaccgct tttttgcaca acatggggga tcatgtaact cgccttgatc
     4081 gttgggaacc ggagctgaat gaagccatac caaacgacga gcgtgacacc acgatgcctg
     4141 tagcaatggc aacaacgttg cgcaaactat taactggcga actacttact ctagcttccc
     4201 ggcaacaatt aatagactgg atggaggcgg ataaagttgc aggaccactt ctgcgctcgg
     4261 cccttccggc tggctggttt attgctgata aatctggagc cggtgagcgt gggtctcgcg
     4321 gtatcattgc agcactgggg ccagatggta agccctcccg tatcgtagtt atctacacga
     4381 cggggagtca ggcaactatg gatgaacgaa atagacagat cgctgagata ggtgcctcac
     4441 tgattaagca ttggtaactg tcagaccaag tttactcata tatactttag attgatttaa
     4501 aacttcattt ttaatttaaa aggatctagg tgaagatcct ttttgataat ctcatgacca
     4561 aaatccctta acgtgagttt tcgttccact gagcgtcaga ccccgtagaa aagatcaaag
     4621 gatcttcttg agatcctttt tttctgcgcg taatctgctg cttgcaaaca aaaaaaccac
     4681 cgctaccagc ggtggtttgt ttgccggatc aagagctacc aactcttttt ccgaaggtaa
     4741 ctggcttcag cagagcgcag ataccaaata ctgtccttct agtgtagccg tagttaggcc
     4801 accacttcaa gaactctgta gcaccgccta catacctcgc tctgctaatc ctgttaccag
     4861 tggctgctgc cagtggcgat aagtcgtgtc ttaccgggtt ggactcaaga cgatagttac
     4921 cggataaggc gcagcggtcg ggctgaacgg ggggttcgtg cacacagccc agcttggagc
     4981 gaacgaccta caccgaactg agatacctac agcgtgagct atgagaaagc gccacgcttc
     5041 ccgaagggag aaaggcggac aggtatccgg taagcggcag ggtcggaaca ggagagcgca
     5101 cgagggagct tccaggggga aacgcctggt atctttatag tcctgtcggg tttcgccacc
     5161 tctgacttga gcgtcgattt ttgtgatgct cgtcaggggg gcggagccta tggaaaaacg
     5221 ccagcaacgc ggccttttta cggttcctgg ccttttgctg gccttttgct cacatgt
//
