>Addgene plasmid #159525 | pAAV-LAP1-mCherry | addgene full sequence | sequence record 311226 | Addgene NGS Result
CCTGCAGGCAGCTGCGCGCTCGCTCGCTCACTGAGGCCGCCCGGGCGTCGGGCGACCTTTGGTCGCCCGG
CCTCAGTGAGCGAGCGAGCGCGCAGAGAGGGAGTGGCCAACTCCATCACTAGGGGTTCCTGCGGCCGCAC
GCGTCCCGGGGGAGTCGGGGGGGAGTCGGGGGGGAGTCGGGGGGTCCCAGTTCGGCGCGGTCTCCACAGC
GCACAAAGTCCGGCTGCAGTAAATTTACTGCGGGTGCAGTTACCCTGGCGGCCACACCGGCCCGATGGCG
CTGCAGTAACTCTACTGCAGCTACAGTTTACTACAGTTGCAGTACCGCGCGCCGCCGCCAAATACTACAG
TAGATTTCCTGTGGCCGCCGCGTACTGCAGTTTACCGCGGCTGCAGTAAACTGCAGTATCGCGCGGTAAA
TTGCAGTCTGGCAGCCGCGCGTTACTGCAATTAGCGGTGGCTCCCGACACTCTGGCCAATTGGTGCTAAT
GGGCCGTGATGGTCCATGTGGGGGTGATGTAACCGCCGGGCCCGGTTGGGCACTCAGATGGTGGCCGGGC
GCCAGGCCAAAGTGCTGTCTGAGTGCCACTTTATGACTTTGTTTTTCTCAAACAACATCAATTATGGATG
CACATCGTGTATATAGGATCCGCCACCATGGTGAGCAAGGGCGAGGAGGATAACATGGCCATCATCAAGG
AGTTCATGCGCTTCAAGGTGCACATGGAGGGCTCCGTGAACGGCCACGAGTTCGAGATCGAGGGCGAGGG
CGAGGGCCGCCCCTACGAGGGCACCCAGACCGCCAAGCTGAAGGTGACCAAGGGTGGCCCCCTGCCCTTC
GCCTGGGACATCCTGTCCCCTCAGTTCATGTACGGCTCCAAGGCCTACGTGAAGCACCCCGCCGACATCC
CCGACTACTTGAAGCTGTCCTTCCCCGAGGGCTTCAAGTGGGAGCGCGTGATGAACTTCGAGGACGGCGG
CGTGGTGACCGTGACCCAGGACTCCTCCCTGCAGGACGGCGAGTTCATCTACAAGGTGAAGCTGCGCGGC
ACCAACTTCCCCTCCGACGGCCCCGTAATGCAGAAGAAGACCATGGGCTGGGAGGCCTCCTCCGAGCGGA
TGTACCCCGAGGACGGCGCCCTGAAGGGCGAGATCAAGCAGAGGCTGAAGCTGAAGGACGGCGGCCACTA
CGACGCTGAGGTCAAGACCACCTACAAGGCCAAGAAGCCCGTGCAGCTGCCCGGCGCCTACAACGTCAAC
ATCAAGTTGGACATCACCTCCCACAACGAGGACTACACCATCGTGGAACAGTACGAACGCGCCGAGGGCC
GCCACTCCACCGGCGGCATGGACGAGCTGTACAAGTAAGAATTCGATATCAAGCTTATCGATAATCAACC
TCTGGATTACAAAATTTGTGAAAGATTGACTGGTATTCTTAACTATGTTGCTCCTTTTACGCTATGTGGA
TACGCTGCTTTAATGCCTTTGTATCATGCTATTGCTTCCCGTATGGCTTTCATTTTCTCCTCCTTGTATA
AATCCTGGTTGCTGTCTCTTTATGAGGAGTTGTGGCCCGTTGTCAGGCAACGTGGCGTGGTGTGCACTGT
GTTTGCTGACGCAACCCCCACTGGTTGGGGCATTGCCACCACCTGTCAGCTCCTTTCCGGGACTTTCGCT
TTCCCCCTCCCTATTGCCACGGCGGAACTCATCGCCGCCTGCCTTGCCCGCTGCTGGACAGGGGCTCGGC
TGTTGGGCACTGACAATTCCGTGGTGTTGTCGGGGAAATCATCGTCCTTTCCTTGGCTGCTCGCCTATGT
TGCCACCTGGATTCTGCGCGGGACGTCCTTCTGCTACGTCCCTTCGGCCCTCAATCCAGCGGACCTTCCT
TCCCGCGGCCTGCTGCCGGCTCTGCGGCCTCTTCCGCGTCTTCGCCTTCGCCCTCAGACGAGTCGGATCT
CCCTTTGGGCCGCCTCCCCGCATCGATACCGAGCGCTGCTCGAGAGATCTACGGGTGGCATCCCTGTGAC
CCCTCCCCAGTGCCTCTCCTGGCCCTGGAAGTTGCCACTCCAGTGCCCACCAGCCTTGTCCTAATAAAAT
TAAGTTGCATCATTTTGTCTGACTAGGTGTCCTTCTATAATATTATGGGGTGGAGGGGGGTGGTATGGAG
CAAGGGGCAAGTTGGGAAGACAACCTGTAGGGCCTGCGGGGTCTATTGGGAACCAAGCTGGAGTGCAGTG
GCACAATCTTGGCTCACTGCAATCTCCGCCTCCTGGGTTCAAGCGATTCTCCTGCCTCAGCCTCCCGAGT
TGTTGGGATTCCAGGCATGCATGACCAGGCTCAGCTAATTTTTGTTTTTTTGGTAGAGACGGGGTTTCAC
CATATTGGCCAGGCTGGTCTCCAACTCCTAATCTCAGGTGATCTACCCACCTTGGCCTCCCAAATTGCTG
GGATTACAGGCGTGAACCACTGCTCCCTTCCCTGTCCTTCTGATTTTGTAGGTAACCACGTGCGGACCGA
GCGGCCGCAGGAACCCCTAGTGATGGAGTTGGCCACTCCCTCTCTGCGCGCTCGCTCGCTCACTGAGGCC
GGGCGACCAAAGGTCGCCCGACGCCCGGGCTTTGCCCGGGCGGCCTCAGTGAGCGAGCGAGCGCGCAGCT
GCCTGCAGGGGCGCCTGATGCGGTATTTTCTCCTTACGCATCTGTGCGGTATTTCACACCGCATA
[95 nt withheld, positions 2726-2820]
T
[46 nt withheld, positions 2822-2867]
C
[141 nt withheld, positions 2869-3009]
CCTTTGACGTTGGAGTCCACGTTCTTTAATAGTGGACTCTTGTTCCAAACTGGAACAACACTCAACTCTA
TCTCGGGCTATTCTTTTGATTTATAAGGGATTTTGCCGATTTCGGTCTATTGGTTAAAAAATGAGCTGAT
TTAACAAAAATTTAACGCGAATTTTAACAAAATATTAACGTTTACAATTTTATGGTGCACTCTCAGTACA
ATCTGCTCTGATGCCGCATAGTTAAGCCAGCCCCGACACCCGCCAACACCCGCTGACGCGCCCTGACGGG
CTTGTCTGCTCCCGGCATCCGCTTACAGACAAGCTGTGACCGTCTCCGGGAGCTGCATGTGTCAGAGGTT
TTCACCGTCATCACCGAAACGCGCGAGACGAAAGGGCCTCGTGATACGCCTATTTTTATAGGTTAATGTC
ATGATAATAATGGTTTCTTAGACGTCAGGTGGCACTTTTCGGGGAAATGTGCGCGGAACCCCTATTTGTT
TATTTTTCTAAATACATTCAAATATGTATCCGCTCATGAGACAATAACCCTGATAAATGCTTCAATAATA
TTGAAAAAGGAAGAGTATGAGTATTCAACATTTCCGTGTCGCCCTTATTCCCTTTTTTGCGGCATTTTGC
CTTCCTGTTTTTGCTCACCCAGAAACGCTGGTGAAAGTAAAAGATGCTGAAGATCAGTTGGGTGCACGAG
TGGGTTACATCGAACTGGATCTCAACAGCGGTAAGATCCTTGAGAGTTTTCGCCCCGAAGAACGTTTTCC
AATGATGAGCACTTTTAAAGTTCTGCTATGTGGCGCGGTATTATCCCGTATTGACGCCGGGCAAGAGCAA
CTCGGTCGCCGCATACACTATTCTCAGAATGACTTGGTTGAGTACTCACCAGTCACAGAAAAGCATCTTA
CGGATGGCATGACAGTAAGAGAATTATGCAGTGCTGCCATAACCATGAGTGATAACACTGCGGCCAACTT
ACTTCTGACAACGATCGGAGGACCGAAGGAGCTAACCGCTTTTTTGCACAACATGGGGGATCATGTAACT
CGCCTTGATCGTTGGGAACCGGAGCTGAATGAAGCCATACCAAACGACGAGCGTGACACCACGATGCCTG
TAGCAATGGCAACAACGTTGCGCAAACTATTAACTGGCGAACTACTTACTCTAGCTTCCCGGCAACAATT
AATAGACTGGATGGAGGCGGATAAAGTTGCAGGACCACTTCTGCGCTCGGCCCTTCCGGCTGGCTGGTTT
ATTGCTGATAAATCTGGAGCCGGTGAGCGTGGGTCTCGCGGTATCATTGCAGCACTGGGGCCAGATGGTA
AGCCCTCCCGTATCGTAGTTATCTACACGACGGGGAGTCAGGCAACTATGGATGAACGAAATAGACAGAT
CGCTGAGATAGGTGCCTCACTGATTAAGCATTGGTAACTGTCAGACCAAGTTTACTCATATATACTTTAG
ATTGATTTAAAACTTCATTTTTAATTTAAAAGGATCTAGGTGAAGATCCTTTTTGATAATCTCATGACCA
AAATCCCTTAACGTGAGTTTTCGTTCCACTGAGCGTCAGACCCCGTAGAAAAGATCAAAGGATCTTCTTG
AGATCCTTTTTTTCTGCGCGTAATCTGCTGCTTGCAAACAAAAAAACCACCGCTACCAGCGGTGGTTTGT
TTGCCGGATCAAGAGCTACCAACTCTTTTTCCGAAGGTAACTGGCTTCAGCAGAGCGCAGATACCAAATA
CTGTTCTTCTAGTGTAGCCGTAGTTAGGCCACCACTTCAAGAACTCTGTAGCACCGCCTACATACCTCGC
TCTGCTAATCCTGTTACCAGTGGCTGCTGCCAGTGGCGATAAGTCGTGTCTTACCGGGTTGGACTCAAGA
CGATAGTTACCGGATAAGGCGCAGCGGTCGGGCTGAACGGGGGGTTCGTGCACACAGCCCAGCTTGGAGC
GAACGACCTACACCGAACTGAGATACCTACAGCGTGAGCTATGAGAAAGCGCCACGCTTCCCGAAGGGAG
AAAGGCGGACAGGTATCCGGTAAGCGGCAGGGTCGGAACAGGAGAGCGCACGAGGGAGCTTCCAGGGGGA
AACGCCTGGTATCTTTATAGTCCTGTCGGGTTTCGCCACCTCTGACTTGAGCGTCGATTTTTGTGATGCT
CGTCAGGGGGGCGGAGCCTATGGAAAAACGCCAGCAACGCGGCCTTTTTACGGTTCCTGGCCTTTTGCTG
GCCTTTTGCTCACATGT
Features (pLannotate 1.2.2; 14 found; start..end, strand, type, name):
     12..39      +  repeat_region  AAV2 ITR (fragment): inverted terminal repeat of adeno-associated virus serotype 2 inverted
     68..95      +  repeat_region  AAV2 ITR (fragment): inverted terminal repeat of adeno-associated virus serotype 2 inverted
    658..1365    +  CDS            mCherry: mCherry is a basic (constitutively fluorescent) red fluorescent protein published in 2004, derived from Discosoma sp.. It is reported to be a very rapidly-maturing monomer with low acid sensitivity.
   1369..1393    +  misc_feature   MCS (fragment): pBluescript multiple cloning site
   1393..1981    +  misc_feature   WPRE: woodchuck hepatitis virus posttranscriptional regulatory element
   2013..2489    +  polyA_signal   hGH poly(A) signal: human growth hormone polyadenylation signal
   2529..2669    +  repeat_region  AAV2 ITR: inverted terminal repeat of adeno-associated virus serotype 2 inverted
   2674..2725    -  misc_feature   bom (fragment): basis of mobility region from pBR322
   2744..3199    +  rep_origin     f1 ori (sequence partly withheld): f1 bacteriophage origin of replication; arrow indicates direction of (+) strand synthesis
   3200..3249    -  misc_feature   bom (fragment): basis of mobility region from pBR322
   3351..3386    -  CDS            rop (fragment): Rop protein, which maintains plasmids at low copy number; rop
   3481..3585    +  promoter       AmpR promoter: bla
   3586..4446    +  CDS            AmpR: β-lactamase; bla; confers resistance to ampicillin, carbenicillin, and related antibiotics
   4617..5205    +  rep_origin     ori: high-copy-number ColE1/pMB1/pBR322/pUC origin of replication
