[The description below was written by a language model from this plasmid's Addgene catalogue record, the feature table of its GenBank file and pLannotate feature annotations shown in this document.]
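Description:
pAAV-LAP1-mCherry is an adeno-associated virus transfer plasmid for mammalian expression, derived from pAAV-Ef1a-mCherry by replacing the EF1a promoter with LAP1. According to the associated publication title, LAP1 is one of a set of small alphaherpesvirus latency-associated promoters; in the depositor's map it is annotated as a roughly 500 bp element lying between retained MluI and BamHI sites. The plasmid is about 5.3 kb and is propagated in E. coli through a high-copy ColE1/pUC-type origin with ampicillin selection from the bla gene and its own promoter. An f1 phage origin is also present in the backbone. A recombination-deficient growth strain is recorded, which is usual for plasmids carrying repeat-rich ITRs.

The expression cassette sits between two AAV2 inverted terminal repeats, which are the cis elements needed for replication and packaging of the intervening DNA into AAV particles when rep, cap and helper functions are supplied separately. Within the ITRs, LAP1 drives a mammalian codon-optimised mCherry open reading frame preceded by a Kozak consensus. This is followed by a WPRE, which enhances transcript stability and expression, and the human growth hormone polyadenylation signal. The short Factor Xa site annotated inside the WPRE on the opposite strand is most likely an incidental sequence match rather than a functional part.

The repository's sequenced record is slightly shorter than the depositor map and detects only fragments of the left ITR, which may reflect sequencing difficulty or a partial deletion in that repeat. The construct serves as a red fluorescent reporter for assessing LAP1 activity, and the publication title points to efficient, long-term transgene expression in the central nervous system, where a small promoter spares AAV packaging capacity.
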