Addgene plasmid #159525: pAAV-LAP1-mCherry
Purpose: Expresses mCherry from LAP1 promoter
Depositing lab: Esteban Engel. Depositing organization: Princeton University. Publication: Small Alphaherpesvirus Latency-Associated Promoters Drive Efficient and Long-Term Transgene Expression in the CNS. Maturana CJ, Verpeut JL, Pisano TJ, Dhanerawala ZM, Esteves A, Enquist LW, Engel EA. Mol Ther Methods Clin Dev. 2020 Apr 14;17:843-857. doi: 10.1016/j.omtm.2020.04.004. eCollection 2020 Jun 12. PubMed 32368565.
Backbone
  Vector backbone: pAAV-Ef1a-mCherry (Addgene 114470)
  Backbone manufacturer: Karl Deisseroth and Stratagene
  Backbone size w/o insert (bp): 4566
  Total vector size (bp): 5277
  Modifications to backbone: Replaced EF1a promoter with LAP1
  Vector type: Mammalian Expression, AAV
Growth in bacteria
  Bacterial resistance: Ampicillin, 100 μg/mL
  Growth temperature: 37°C
  Growth strain: NEB Stable
  Copy number: High Copy
Gene/Insert
  Gene/Insert name: mCherry
  Insert size (bp): 711
  Promoter: LAP1
  Cloning method: Restriction Enzyme; 5′ cloning site MluI (not destroyed); 3′ cloning site BamHI (not destroyed)
  Sequencing primers: 5′ GCA CGC GTA TCT CCG GAA AGA GGA AAT TGA; 3′ GCG GAT CCT ATA TAC ACG ATG TGC ATC CAT AAT
Terms and licenses: Academic/Nonprofit Terms; Industry Terms: Not Available to Industry
How to cite: pAAV-LAP1-mCherry was a gift from Esteban Engel (Addgene plasmid # 159525 ; http://n2t.net/addgene:159525 ; RRID:Addgene_159525)
